>Addgene plasmid #84566 | pCLHCX-mPM20D1-flag | depositor full sequence | sequence record 161731 | Full sequence
CGCGTTGACATTGATTATTGACTAGTTATTAATAGTAATCAATTACGGGGTCATTAGTTCATAGCCCATA
TATGGAGTTCCGCGTTACATAACTTACGGTAAATGGCCCGCCTGGCTGACCGCCCAACGACCCCCGCCCA
TTGACGTCAATAATGACGTATGTTCCATAGTAACGCCAATAGGGACTTTCCATTGACGTCAATGGGTGGA
CTATTTACGGTAAACTGCCCACTTGGCAGTACATCAAGTGTATCATATGCCAAGTACGCCCCCTATTGAC
GTCAATGACGGTAAATGGCCCGCCTGGCATTATGCCCAGTACATGACCTTATGGGACTTTCCTACTTGGC
AGTACATCTACGTATTAGTCATCGCTATTACCATGTGATGCGGTTTTGGCAGTACATCAATGGGCGTGGA
TAGCGGTTTGACTCACGGGGATTTCCAAGTCTCCACCCCATTGACGTCAATGGGAGTTTGTTTTGGCACC
AAAATCAACGGGACTTTCCAAAATGTCGTAACAACTCCGCCCCATTGACGCAAATGGGCGGTAGGCGTGT
ACGGTGGGAGGTCTATATAAGCAGAGCTCAATAAAAGAGCCCACAACCCCTCACTCGGCGCGCCAGTCTT
CCGATAGACTGCGTCGCCCGGGTACCCGTATTCCCAATAAAGCCTCTTGCTGTTTGCATCCGAATCGTGG
TCTCGCTGTTCCTTGGGAGGGTCTCCTCTGAGTGATTGACTACCCACGACGGGGGTCTTTCATTTGGGGG
CTCGTCCGGGATTTGGAGACCCCTGCCCAGGGACCACCGACCCACCACCGGGAGGTAAGCTGGCCAGCAA
CTTATCTGTGTCTGTCCGATTGTCTAGTGTCTATGTTTGATGTTATGCGCCTGCGTCTGTACTAGTTAGC
TAACTAGCTCTGTATCTGGCGGACCCGTGGTGGAACTGACGAGTTCTGAACACCCGGCCGCAACCCTGGG
AGACGTCCCAGGGACTTTGGGGGCCGTTTTTGTGGCCCGACCTGAGGAAGGGAGTCGATGTGGAATCCGA
CCCCGTCAGGATATGTGGTTCTGGTAGGAGACGAGAACCTAAAACAGTTCCCGCCTCCGTCTGAATTTTT
GCTTTCGGTTTGGAACCGAAGCCGCGCGTCTTGTCTGCTGCAGCGCTGCAGCATCGTTCTGTGTTGTCTC
TGTCTGACTGTGTTTCTGTATTTGTCTGAAAATTAGGGCCAGACTGTTACCACTCCCTTAAGTTTGACCT
TAGGTCACTGGAAAGATGTCGAGCGGATCGCTCACAACCAGTCGGTAGATGTCAAGAAGAGACGTTGGGT
TACCTTCTGCTCTGCAGAATGGCCAACCTTTAACGTCGGATGGCCGCGAGACGGCACCTTTAACCGAGAC
CTCATCACCCAGGTTAAGATCAAGGTCTTTTCACCTGGCCCGCATGGACACCCAGACCAGGTCCCCTACA
TCGTGACCTGGGAAGCCTTGGCTTTTGACCCCCCTCCCTGGGTCAAGCCCTTTGTACACCCTAAGCCTCC
GCCTCCTCTTCCTCCATCCGCCCCGTCTCTCCCCCTTGAACCTCCTCGTTCGACCCCGCCTCGATCCTCC
CTTTATCCAGCCCTCACTCCTTCTCTAGGCGCCGGAATTCCGATCTGATAGCTTGCCACAACCCGTACCA
AAGATGGATAGATCCGGAAAGCCTGAACTCACCGCGACGTCTGTCGAGAAGTTTCTGATCGAAAAGTTCG
ACAGCGTCTCCGACCTGATGCAGCTCTCGGAGGGCGAAGAATCTCGTGCTTTCAGCTTCGATGTAGGAGG
GCGTGGATATGTCCTGCGGGTAAATAGCTGCGCCGATGGTTTCTACAAAGATCGTTATGTTTATCGGCAC
TTTGCATCGGCCGCGCTCCCGATTCCGGAAGTGCTTGACATTGGGGAATTCAGCGAGAGCCTGACCTATT
GCATCTCCCGCCGTGCACAGGGTGTCACGTTGCAAGACCTGCCTGAAACCGAACTGCCCGCTGTTCTGCA
GCCGGTCGCGGAGGCCATGGATGCGATCGCTGCGGCCGATCTTAGCCAGACGAGCGGGTTCGGCCCATTC
GGACCGCAAGGAATCGGTCAATACACTACATGGCGTGATTTCATATGCGCGATTGCTGATCCCCATGTGT
ATCACTGGCAAACTGTGATGGACGACACCGTCAGTGCGTCCGTCGCGCAGGCTCTCGATGAGCTGATGCT
TTGGGCCGAGGACTGCCCCGAAGTCCGGCACCTCGTGCACGCGGATTTCGGCTCCAACAATGTCCTGACG
GACAATGGCCGCATAACAGCGGTCATTGACTGGAGCGAGGCGATGTTCGGGGATTCCCAATACGAGGTCG
CCAACATCTTCTTCTGGAGGCCGTGGTTGGCTTGTATGGAGCAGCAGACGCGCTACTTCGAGCGGAGGCA
TCCGGAGCTTGCAGGATCGCCGCGGCTCCGGGCGTATATGCTCCGCATTGGTCTTGACCAACTCTATCAG
AGCTTGGTTGACGGCAATTTCGATGATGCAGCTTGGGCGCAGGGTCGATGCGACGCAATCGTCCGATCCG
GAGCCGGGACTGTCGGGCGTACACAAATCGCCCGCAGAAGCGCGGCCGTCTGGACCGATGGCTGTGTAGA
AGTACTCGCCGATAGTGGAAACCGACGCCCCAGCACTCGTCCGAGGGCAAAGGAATAGAGTAGATGCCGA
CCGAACAAGAGCTGATTTCGAGAACGCCTCAGCCAGCAACTCGCGCGAGCCTAGCAAGGCAAATGCGAGA
GAACGGCCTTACGCTTGGTGGCACAGTTCTCGTCCACAGTTCGCTAAGCTCGCTCGGCTGGGTCGCGGGA
GGGCCGGTCGCAGTGATTCAGGCCCTTCTGGATTGTGTTGGTCCCCAGGGCACGATTGTCATGCCCACGC
ACTCGGGTGATCTGACTGATCCCGCAGATTGGAGATCGCCGCCCGTGCCTGCCGATTGGGTGCAGATCCG
GCCATTAGCCATATTATTCATTGGTTATATAGCATAAATCAATATTGGCTATTGGCCATTGCATACGTTG
TATCCATATCATAATATGTACATTTATATTGGCTCATGTCCAACATTACCGCCATGTTGACATTGATTAT
TGACTAGTTATTAATAGTAATCAATTACGGGGTCATTAGTTCATAGCCCATATATGGAGTTCCGCGTTAC
ATAACTTACGGTAAATGGCCCGCCTGGCTGACCGCCCAACGACCCCCGCCCATTGACGTCAATAATGACG
TATGTTCCCATAGTAACGCCAATAGGGACTTTCCATTGACGTCAATGGGTGGAGTATTTACGGTAAACTG
CCCACTTGGCAGTACATCAAGTGTATCATATGCCAAGTACGCCCCCTATTGACGTCAATGACGGTAAATG
GCCCGCCTGGCATTATGCCCAGTACATGACCTTATGGGACTTTCCTACTTGGCAGTACATCTACGTATTA
GTCATCGCTATTACCATGGTGATGCGGTTTTGGCAGTACATCAATGGGCGTGGATAGCGGTTTGACTCAC
GGGGATTTCCAAGTCTCCACCCCATTGACGTCAATGGGAGTTTGTTTTGGCACCAAAATCAACGGGACTT
TCCAAAATGTCGTAACAACTCCGCCCCATTGACGCAAATGGGCGGTAGGCATGTACGGTGGGAGGTCTAT
ATAAGCAGAGCTCGTTTAGTGAACCGTCAGATCGCCTGGAGACGCCATCCACGCTGTTTTGACCTCCATA
GAAGACACCGGGACCGATCCAGCCTCCGCGGCCCCAAGCTTATGGCTGAGCTACTTGCTAGCTTGCCCGC
CTGGGCAGCTGTGCTCCTTCTCTTTTTCGCTACGGTCTCCGGATCCACTGGCCCTAGAAGCAGGGAAAAT
CGGGGGGCGTCCCGGATCCCTTCCCAGTTCAGCGAGGAGGAGCGTGTCGCTATAAAAGAGGCGCTGAAAG
GTGCCATCCAGATTCCCACAGTGTCTTTCAGCCACGAGGAATCCAACACCACAGCCCTTGCTGAGTTTGG
AGAATATATCCGCAAAGCCTTCCCTACAGTGTTCCACAGCAGCCTTGTCCAACATGAAGTCGTGGCAAAG
TATAGCCACCTGTTCACCATCCAAGGCTCAGACCCCAGTTTGCAGCCCTACATGCTGATGGCTCACATTG
ATGTGGTTCCTGCCCCGGAAGAAGGATGGGAGGTGCCCCCGTTCTCAGGCCTGGAACGCAATGGCTTCAT
CTATGGCCGGGGTGCGCTGGACAACAAAAACTCTGTGATGGCGATCCTGCATGCTTTGGAGCTCCTGTTG
ATCAGAAACTACAGCCCCAAAAGATCTTTCTTCATTGCTTTGGGCCATGATGAGGAGGTGTCCGGGGAAA
AGGGGGCTCAGAAGATCTCAGCACTCTTACAGGCAAGGGGTGTCCAGCTAGCCTTCCTTGTGGATGAAGG
GAGCTTTATCTTGGAAGGCTTCATTCCAAACCTCGAGAAGCCAGTTGCCATGATTTCAGTCACTGAGAAG
GGTGCCCTTGACCTCATGCTGCAAGTAAACATGACTCCAGGCCACTCTTCAGCTCCCCCAAAGGAGACAA
GCATTGGCATTCTTTCTGCCGCTGTCAGCCGACTGGAGCAGACACCAATGCCGAATATGTTTGGAGGAGG
GCCATTGAAGAAGACAATGAAGCTACTGGCAAATGAGTTTTCCTTCCCTATCAATATAGTCTTGAGAAAC
CTGTGGCTATTTCATCCCATTGTGAGCAGGATAATGGAGAGGAACCCCATAACAAATGCGCTGGTCCGAA
CTACCACAGCCCTCACCATGTTCAATGCAGGAATCAAGGTGAATGTCATCCCTCCATTGGCTCAGGCTAC
AATCAACTGCCGAATTCACCCTTCGCAGACAGTACATGAGGTCCTAGAACTTGTCAAGAACACCGTGGCT
GATGACAGAGTCCAGCTGCATGTGTTGAGATCCTTTGAACCCCTGCCCATCAGCCCCTCTGATGACCAGG
CCATGGGCTACCAGCTGCTTCAAGAGACCATACGATCTGTCTTCCCGGAAGTCGACATCGTCGTCCCCGG
TATTTGTATTGCCAATACGGACACCCGACACTATGCCAACATCACCAATGGCATGTACCGGTTCAACCCC
CTTCCCCTGAACCCTCAGGACTTCAGTGGTGTCCATGGAATCAATGAGAAAGTTTCCGTTCAGAACTACC
AGAACCAGGTGAAGTTCATCTTTGAGTTCATCCAAAATGCCGACACTTACAAAGAGCCAGTTCCTCATCT
GCATGAACTAACGCGTCCCAGATCTCCCACCGGTCCCGGATCCGACTACAAGGACGATGACGACAAGGAG
CTGAAGACCGCGGCCGCGCATCATCACCATCACCATTAACTCGAGAATCAACCTCTGGATTACAAAATTT
GTGAAAGATTGACTGGTATTCTTAACTATGTTGCTCCTTTTACGCTATGTGGATACGCTGCTTTAATGCC
TTTGTATCATGCTATTGCTTCCCGTATGGCTTTCATTTTCTCCTCCTTGTATAAATCCTGGTTGCTGTCC
CTTTATGAGGAGTTGTGGCCCGTTGTCAGGCAACGTGGCGTGGTGTGCACTGTGTTTGCTGACGCAACCC
CCACTGGTTGGGGCATTGCCACCACCTGTCAGCTCCTTTCCGGGACTTTCGCTTTCCCCCTCCCTATTGC
CACGGCGGAACTCATCGCCGCCTGCCTTGCCCGCTGCTGGACAGGGGCTCGGCTGTTGGGCACTGACAAT
TCCGTGGTGTTGTCGGGGAAATCATCGTCCTTTCCTTGGCTGCTCGCCTGTGTTGCCACCTGGATTCTGC
GCGGGACGTCCTTCTGCTACGTCCCTTCGGCCCTCAATCCAGCGGACCTTCCTTCCCGCGGCCTGCTGCC
GGCTCTGCGGCCTCTTCCGCGTCTTCGCCTTCGCCCTCAGACGAGTCGGATCTCCCTTTGGGCCGCCTCC
CCGCCTGATCGATAAAATAAAAGATTTTATTTAGTCTCCAGAAAAAGGGGGGAATGAAAGACCCCACCTG
TAGGTTTGGCAAGCTAGCTTAAGTAACGCCATTTTGCAAGGCATGGAAAAATACATAACTGAGAATAGAG
AAGTTCAGATCAAGGTCAGGAACAGATGGAACAGCTGAATATGGGCCAAACAGGATATCTGTGGTAAGCA
GTTCCTGCCCCGGCTCAGGGCCAAGAACAGATGGAACAGCTGAATATGGGCCAAACAGGATATCTGTGGT
AAGCAGTTCCTGCCCCGGCTCAGGGCCAAGAACAGATGGTCCCCAGATGCGGTCCAGCCCTCAGCAGTTT
CTAGAGAACCATCAGATGTTTCCAGGGTGCCCCAAGGACCTGAAATGACCCTGTGCCTTATTTGAACTAA
CCAATCAGTTCGCTTCTCGCTTCTGTTCGCGCGCTTCTGCTCCCCGAGCTCAATAAAAGAGCCCACAACC
CCTCACTCGGGGCGCCAGTCCTCCGATTGACTGAGTCGCCCGGGTACCCGTGTATCCAATAAACCCTCTT
GCAGTTGCATCCGACTTGTGGTCTCGCTGTTCCTTGGGAGGGTCTCCTCTGAGTGATTGACTACCCGTCA
GCGGGGGTCTTTCATTTGGGGGCTCGTCCGGGATCGGGAGACCCCTGCCCAGGGACCACCGACCCACCAC
CGGGAGGTAAGCTGGCTGCCTCGCGCGTTTCGGTGATGACGGTGAAAACCTCTGACACATGCAGCTCCCG
GAGACGGTCACAGCTTGTCTGTAAGCGGATGCCGGGAGCAGACAAGCCCGTCAGGGCGCGTCAGCGGGTG
TTGGCGGGTGTCGGGGCGCAGCCATGACCCAGTCACGTAGCGATAGCGGAGTGTATACCTAGCTAGGTAG
CTAGAGGATCTTTGTGAAGGAACCTTACTTCTGTGGTGTGACATAATTGGACAAACTACCTACAGAGATT
TAAAGCTCTAAGGTAAATATAAAATTTTTAAGTGTATAATGTGTTAAACTACTGATTCTAATTGTTTGTG
TATTTTAGATTCCAACCTATGGAACTGATGAATGGGAGCAGTGGTCCAATGCCTTTAATGAGGAAAACCT
GTTTTGCTCAGAAGAAATGCCTCTAGTGATGATGAGGCTACTGCTGACTCTCAACATTCTACTCCTCCAA
AAAAGAAGAGAAAGGTAGAAGACCCCAAGGACTTTCCTTCAGAATTGCTAAGTTTTTTGAGTCATGCTGT
GTTTAGTAATAGAACTCTTGCTTGCTTTGCTATTTACACCACAAAGGAAAAAGCTGCACTGCTATACAAG
AAAATTATGGAAAAATATTTGATGTATAGTGCCTTGACTAGAGATCATAATCAGCCATACCACATTTGTA
GAGGTTTTACTTGCTTTAAAAAACCTCCCACACCTCCCCCTGAACCTGAAACATAAAATGAATGCAATTG
TTGTTGTTAACTTGTTTATTGCAGCTTATAATGGTTACAAATAAAGCAATAGCATCACAAATTTCACAAA
TAAAGCATTTTTTTCACTGCATTCTAGTTGTGGTTTGTCCAAACTCATCAATGTATCTTATCATGTCTGA
TCCCGCCATGGTATCAACGCCATATTTCTATTTACAGTAGGGACCTCTTCGTTGTGTAGGACCGCTGTAT
TCCTAGGGAAATAGTAGAGGCACCTTGAACTGTCTGCATCAGCCATATAGCCCCCGCTGTTCGACTTACA
AACACAGGCACAGTACTGACAAACCCATACACCTCCTCTGAAATACCCATAGTTGCTAGGGCTGTCTCCG
AACTCATTACACCCTCCAAAGTCAGAGCTGTAATTTCGCCATCAAGGGCAGCGAGGGCTTCTCCAGATAA
AATAGCTTCTGCCGAGAGTCCCGTAAGGGTAGACACTTCAGCTAATCCCTCGATGAGGTCTACTAGAATA
GTCAGTGCGGCTCCCATTTTGAAAATTCACTTACTTGATCAGCTTCAGAAGATGGCGGAGGGCCTCCAAC
ACAGTAATTTTCCTCCCGACTCTTAAAATAGAAAATGTCAAGTCAGTTAAGCAGGAAGTGGACTAACTGA
CGCAGCTGGCCGTGCGACATCCTCTTTTAATTAGTTGCTAGGCAACGCCCTCCAGAGGGCGTGTGGTTTT
GCAAGAGGAAGCAAAAGCCTCTCCACCCAGGCCTAGAATGTTTCCACCCAATCATTACTATGACAACAGC
TGTTTTTTTTAGTATTAAGCAGAGGCCGGGGACCCCTGGCCCGCTTACTCTGGAGAAAAAAAACATTGTA
GAGGCTTCCAGAGGCAACTTGTCAAAACAGGACTGCTTCTATTTCTGTCACACTGTCTGGCCCTGTCACA
AGGTCCAGCACCTCCATACCCCCTTTAATAAGCAGTTTGGGAACGGGTGCGGGTCTTACTCCGCCCATCC
GCCCCTAACTCCGCCCAGTTCCGCCCATTCTCCGCCCCATGCTGACTAATTTTTTTTATTTATGCAGAGG
CCGAGGCCGCCTCGGCCTCTGAGCTATTCCAGAAGTAGTGAGGAGGCTTTTTTGGAGGCTGCATTAATGA
ATCGGCCAACGCGCGGGGAGAGGCGGTTTGCGTATTGGGCGCTCTTCCGCTTCCTCGCTCACTGACTCGC
TGCGCTCGGTCGTTCGGCTGCGGCGAGCGGTATCAGCTCACTCAAAGGCGGTAATACGGTTATCCACAGA
ATCAGGGGATAACGCAGGAAAGAACATGTGAGCAAAAGGCCAGCAAAAGGCCAGGAACCGTAAAAAGGCC
GCGTTGCTGGCGTTTTTCCATAGGCTCCGCCCCCCTGACGAGCATCACAAAAATCGACGCTCAAGTCAGA
GGTGGCGAAACCCGACAGGACTATAAAGATACCAGGCGTTTCCCCCTGGAAGCTCCCTCGTGCGCTCTCC
TGTTCCGACCCTGCCGCTTACCGGATACCTGTCCGCCTTTCTCCCTTCGGGAAGCGTGGCGCTTTCTCAT
AGCTCACGCTGTAGGTATCTCAGTTCGGTGTAGGTCGTTCGCTCCAAGCTGGGCTGTGTGCACGAACCCC
CCGTTCAGCCCGACCGCTGCGCCTTATCCGGTAACTATCGTCTTGAGTCCAACCCGGTAAGACACGACTT
ATCGCCACTGGCAGCAGCCACTGGTAACAGGATTAGCAGAGCGAGGTATGTAGGCGGTGCTACAGAGTTC
TTGAAGTGGTGGCCTAACTACGGCTACACTAGAAGGACAGTATTTGGTATCTGCGCTCTGCTGAAGCCAG
TTACCTTCGGAAAAAGAGTTGGTAGCTCTTGATCCGGCAAACAAACCACCGCTGGTAGCGGTGGTTTTTT
TGTTTGCAAGCAGCAGATTACGCGCAGAAAAAAAGGATCTCAAGAAGATCCTTTGATCTTTTCTACGGGG
TCTGACGCTCAGTGGAACGAAAACTCACGTTAAGGGATTTTGGTCATGAGATTATCAAAAAGGATCTTCA
CCTAGATCCTTTTAAATTAAAAATGAAGTTTTAAATCAATCTAAAGTATATATGAGTAAACTTGGTCTGA
CAGTTACCAATGCTTAATCAGTGAGGCACCTATCTCAGCGATCTGTCTATTTCGTTCATCCATAGTTGCC
TGACTCCCCGTCGTGTAGATAACTACGATACGGGAGGGCTTACCATCTGGCCCCAGTGCTGCAATGATAC
CGCGAGACCCACGCTCACCGGCTCCAGATTTATCAGCAATAAACCAGCCAGCCGGAAGGGCCGAGCGCAG
AAGTGGTCCTGCAACTTTATCCGCCTCCATCCAGTCTATTAATTGTTGCCGGGAAGCTAGAGTAAGTAGT
TCGCCAGTTAATAGTTTGCGCAACGTTGTTGCCATTGCTGCAGGCATCGTGGTGTCACGCTCGTCGTTTG
GTATGGCTTCATTCAGCTCCGGTTCCCAACGATCAAGGCGAGTTACATGATCCCCCATGTTGTGCAAAAA
AGCGGTTAGCTCCTTCGGTCCTCCGATCGTTGTCAGAAGTAAGTTGGCCGCAGTGTTATCACTCATGGTT
ATGGCAGCACTGCATAATTCTCTTACTGTCATGCCATCCGTAAGATGCTTTTCTGTGACTGGTGAACTCA
ACCAAGTCATTCTGAGAATAGTGTATGCGGCGACCGAGTTGCTCTTGCCCGGCGTCAATACGGGATAATA
CCGCGCCACATAGCAGAACTTTAAAAGTGCTCATCATTGGAAAACGTTCTTCGGGGCGAAAACTCTCAAG
GATCTTACCGCTGTTGAGATCCAGTTCGATGTAACCCACTCGTGCACCCAACTGATCTTCAGCATCTTTT
ACTTTCACCAGCGTTTCTGGGTGAGCAAAAACAGGAAGGCAAAATGCCGCAAAAAAGGGAATAAGGGCGA
CACGGAAATGTTGAATACTCATACTCTTCCTTTTTCAATATTATTGAAGCATTTATCAGGGTTATTGTCT
CATGAGCGGATACATATTTGAATGTATTTAGAAAAATAAACAAATAGGGGTTCCGCGCACATTTCCCCGA
AAAGTGCCACCTGACGTCTAAGAAACCATTATTATCATGACATTAACCTATAAAAATAGGCGTATCACGA
GGCCCTTTCGTCTCGCGCGTTTCGGTGATGACGGTGAAAACCTCTGACACATGCAGCTCCCGGAGACGGT
CACAGCTTGTCTGTAAGCGGATGCCGGGAGCAGACAAGCCCGTCAGGGCGCGTCAGCGGGTGTTGGCGGG
TGTCGGGGCTGGCTTAACTATGCGGCATCAGAGCAGATTGTACTGAGAGTGCACCATATGCGGTGTGAAA
TACCGCACAGATGCGTAAGGAGAAAATACCGCATCAGGCGCCATTCGCCATTCAGGCTGCGCAACTGTTG
GGAAGGGCGATCGGTGCGGGCCTCTTCGCTATTACGCC
Features (pLannotate 1.2.2; 32 found; start..end, strand, type, name):
      7..385     +  enhancer       CMV enhancer: human cytomegalovirus immediate early enhancer
    385..588     +  promoter       CMV promoter: human cytomegalovirus (CMV) immediate early promoter
    589..764     +  LTR            5' LTR (truncated): truncated long terminal repeat from Moloney murine sarcoma virus
    886..1160    +  misc_feature   MESV Ψ (fragment): packaging signal of murine embryonic stem cell virus
   1227..1643    +  CDS            gag (truncated): truncated Moloney murine leukemia virus (MMLV) gag gene lacking the start codon
   1698..2718    +  CDS            HygR (fragment): aminoglycoside phosphotransferase from E. coli; aph(4)-Ia; confers resistance to hygromycin
   2736..3008    +  CDS            yokD (fragment): YOKD_BACSU - Experimental evidence at protein level: Swiss-Prot protein existence level 1. May contribute to antibiotic resistance. From Bacillus subtilis (strain 168).
   3139..3518    +  enhancer       CMV enhancer: human cytomegalovirus immediate early enhancer
   3519..3722    +  promoter       CMV promoter: human cytomegalovirus (CMV) immediate early promoter
   3822..5330    +  CDS            Pm20d1: P20D1_MOUSE - Experimental evidence at protein level: Swiss-Prot protein existence level 1. Secreted enzyme that regulates the endogenous N-fatty acyl amino acid (NAAs) tissue and circulating levels by functioning as a bidirectional NAA synthase/hydrolase. It condenses free fatty acids and free amino acids to generate NAAs and bidirectionally catalyzes the reverse hydrolysis reaction (PubMed:27374330, PubMed:29533650, PubMed:29967167, PubMed:32271712, PubMed:32402239) (Probable). Some of these NAAs stimulate oxidative metabolism via mitochondrial uncoupling, increasing energy expenditure in a
   5436..6024    +  misc_feature   WPRE: woodchuck hepatitis virus posttranscriptional regulatory element
   6073..6666    +  LTR            LTR: long terminal repeat from Moloney murine leukemia virus
   6735..6775    +  CDS            rop (fragment): Rop protein, which maintains plasmids at low copy number; rop
   6877..6918    +  misc_feature   bom (fragment): basis of mobility region from pBR322
   6937..7011    +  CDS            small t antigen (fragment): SV40 (simian virus 40) small t antigen
   7013..7078    +  intron         small t intron: SV40 (simian virus 40) small t antigen intron
   7079..7162    +  CDS            LT_SV40 (fragment): Experimental evidence at protein level: Swiss-Prot protein existence level 1. Isoform 17kT antigen targets host RBL2 for degradation and promotes cell proliferation. Transactivates host cyclin A promoter through its J domain. From Simian virus 40 (SV40).
   7207..7227    +  CDS            SV40 NLS: nuclear localization signal of SV40 (simian virus 40) large T antigen
   7234..7368    +  CDS            large T (fragment): LT_POVSM - Protein inferred from homology: Swiss-Prot protein existence level 3. Isoform large T antigen is a key early protein essential for both driving viral replication and inducing cellular transformation. Plays a role in viral genome replication by driving entry of quiescent cells into the cell cycle and by autoregulating the synthesis of viral early mRNA. Displays highly oncogenic activities by corrupting the host cellular checkpoint mechanisms that guard cell division and the transcription, replication, and repair of DNA. Participates in the modulation of cellular gene expression prece
   7393..7476    +  CDS            large T antigen (fragment): large T antigen from SV40 (simian virus 40)
   7499..7620    +  polyA_signal   SV40 poly(A) signal: SV40 polyadenylation signal
   7630..7689    -  CDS            VP2_POVMA (fragment): Experimental evidence at protein level: Swiss-Prot protein existence level 1. [Isoform VP3]: structural protein that resides within the core of the capsid surrounded by 72 VP1 pentamers. Following virus endocytosis and trafficking to the endoplasmic reticulum, VP2 and VP3 form oligomers and integrate into the endoplasmic reticulum membrane. Heterooligomer VP2-VP3 may create a viroporin for transporting the viral genome across the endoplasmic reticulum membrane to the cytoplasm. Nuclear entry of the viral DNA involves the selective exposure and importin recognition of VP2 or Vp3 nuclear localiz
   7692..7997    -  CDS            VP2_POVMA (fragment): Experimental evidence at protein level: Swiss-Prot protein existence level 1. [Isoform VP3]: structural protein that resides within the core of the capsid surrounded by 72 VP1 pentamers. Following virus endocytosis and trafficking to the endoplasmic reticulum, VP2 and VP3 form oligomers and integrate into the endoplasmic reticulum membrane. Heterooligomer VP2-VP3 may create a viroporin for transporting the viral genome across the endoplasmic reticulum membrane to the cytoplasm. Nuclear entry of the viral DNA involves the selective exposure and importin recognition of VP2 or Vp3 nuclear localiz
   8358..8456    -  CDS            VP1_POVMP (fragment): Experimental evidence at protein level: Swiss-Prot protein existence level 1. Forms an icosahedral capsid with a T=7 symmetry and a 40 nm diameter. The capsid is composed of 72 pentamers linked to each other by disulfide bonds and associated with VP2 or VP3 proteins. Interacts with terminal alpha(2,3)-linked sialic acids on the cell surface to provide virion attachment to target cell. This attachment induces virion internalization predominantly through caveolin-mediated endocytosis. Once attached, the virion is internalized by caveolin- mediated endocytosis and traffics to the endoplasmic reti
   8469..8599    +  rep_origin     SV40 ori: SV40 origin of replication
   8598..8652    -  CDS            lacI (fragment): lac repressor; lacI; The lac repressor binds to the lac operator to inhibit transcription in E. coli. This inhibition can be relieved by adding lactose or isopropyl-β-D-thiogalactopyranoside (IPTG).
   8835..9423    -  rep_origin     ori: high-copy-number ColE1/pMB1/pBR322/pUC origin of replication
   9594..10452   -  CDS            AmpR: β-lactamase; bla; confers resistance to ampicillin, carbenicillin, and related antibiotics
  10453..10557   -  promoter       AmpR promoter: bla
  10652..10687   +  CDS            rop (fragment): Rop protein, which maintains plasmids at low copy number; rop
  10789..10888   +  misc_feature   bom (fragment): basis of mobility region from pBR322
  10894..10958   -  CDS            lacZα (fragment): LacZα fragment of β-galactosidase; lacZ fragment
