[The description below was written by a language model from this plasmid's Addgene catalogue record and pLannotate feature annotations shown in this document.]
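Description:
pCLHCX-mPM20D1-flag is a mammalian retroviral expression plasmid of about 11 kb, derived from the pCLNCX backbone by replacing the neomycin resistance gene with a hygromycin resistance gene. It is propagated in E. coli through a ColE1/pUC-type origin and an ampicillin resistance (β-lactamase) cassette. The backbone outside the proviral region also carries an SV40 origin, an SV40 poly(A) signal, and assorted fragments of SV40/polyomavirus early and late genes, rop, bom, lacI and lacZα. These appear to be backbone remnants rather than functional payload.

The retroviral unit begins with a CMV enhancer/promoter fused to a truncated 5' LTR, an arrangement that drives strong transcription of the viral genomic RNA in transfected packaging cells. This is followed by a packaging signal (Ψ) and a truncated gag segment lacking its start codon, which support encapsidation. The hygromycin resistance coding sequence comes next and, given its position, is presumably expressed from the LTR-driven transcript after integration, allowing selection of transduced cells.

A second, internal CMV enhancer/promoter drives the roughly 1.5 kb mouse Pm20d1 coding sequence, cloned between HindIII and MluI. The modified polylinker supplies C-terminal Flag and 6xHis tags according to the catalogue record, although the feature table does not annotate them separately. A WPRE downstream of the insert enhances transcript stability and expression, and a full Moloney murine leukemia virus 3' LTR closes the provirus.

PM20D1 is a secreted enzyme that acts as a bidirectional N-fatty acyl amino acid synthase/hydrolase, and some of its products stimulate mitochondrial uncoupling. The construct suits stable overexpression of tagged mouse PM20D1 in mammalian cells, with the tags allowing detection or affinity purification of the protein.
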