Addgene plasmid #84566: pCLHCX-mPM20D1-flag
Purpose: mouse PM20D1, C-term flag and his tags, in mammalian retroviral expression plasmid. Amp/Hygro selection
Depositing lab: Bruce Spiegelman. Depositing organization: Dana-Farber Cancer Institute. Publication: The Secreted Enzyme PM20D1 Regulates Lipidated Amino Acid Uncouplers of Mitochondria. Long JZ, Svensson KJ, Bateman LA, Lin H, Kamenecka T, Lokurkar IA, Lou J, Rao RR, Chang MR, Jedrychowski MP, Paulo JA, Gygi SP, Griffin PR, Nomura DK, Spiegelman BM. Cell. 2016 Jul 14;166(2):424-35. doi: 10.1016/j.cell.2016.05.071. Epub 2016 Jun 30. PubMed 27374330.
Backbone
  Vector backbone: pCLNCX
  Backbone manufacturer: Novus Bio
  Backbone size w/o insert (bp): 9400
  Total vector size (bp): 11000
  Modifications to backbone: Neo resistance changed to hygro, BamHI before second CMV is destroyed, between HindIII and XhoI is inserted [MluI, BglII, AgeI, BamHI, flag, NotI, 6xHis], WPRE inserted between XhoI and ClaI
  Vector type: Mammalian Expression, Retroviral
  Selectable markers: Hygromycin
Growth in bacteria
  Bacterial resistance: Ampicillin, 100 μg/mL
  Growth temperature: 37°C
  Growth strain: NEB Stable
  Copy number: Unknown
Gene/Insert
  Gene/Insert name: peptidase M20 domain containing 1 (alt name: PM20D1)
  Species: M. musculus (mouse)
  Insert size (bp): 1600
  GenBank ID: NM_178079.3
  Entrez Gene: Pm20d1 (a.k.a. 4732466D17Rik, AI098026)
  Promoter: CMV
  Tag / fusion protein: Flag (C terminal on backbone); 6xHis (C terminal on backbone)
  Cloning method: Restriction Enzyme; 5′ cloning site HindIII (not destroyed); 3′ cloning site MluI (not destroyed)
  Sequencing primers: 5′ GAGCTCGTTTAGTGAACCGTC; 3′ GGCATTAAAGCAGCGTATCCAC
Terms and licenses: Academic/Nonprofit Terms; Industry Terms: Not Available to Industry
How to cite: pCLHCX-mPM20D1-flag was a gift from Bruce Spiegelman (Addgene plasmid # 84566 ; http://n2t.net/addgene:84566 ; RRID:Addgene_84566)
