>Addgene plasmid #84566 | pCLHCX-mPM20D1-flag | addgene partial sequence | sequence record 165572 | WPRE-R 5'-CATAGCGTAAAAGGAGCAACA-3'
CAGAGGTTGATTCTCGAGTTAATGGTGATGGTGATGATGCGCGGCCGCGGTCTTCAGCTCCTTGTCGTCA
TCGTCCTTGTAGTCGGATCCGGGACCGGTGGGAGATCTGGGACGCGTTAGTTCATGCAGATGAGGAACTG
GCTCTTTGTAAGTGTCGGCATTTTGGATGAACTCAAAGATGAACTTCACCTGGTTCTGGTAGTTCTGAAC
GGAAACTTTCTCATTGATTCCATGGACACCACTGAAGTCCTGAGGGTTCAGGGGAAGGGGGTTGAACCGG
TACATGCCATTGGTGATGTTGGCATAGTGTCGGGTGTCCGTATTGGCAATACAAATACCGGGGACGACGA
TGTCGACTTCCGGGAAGACAGATCGTATGGTCTCTTGAAGCAGCTGGTAGCCCATGGCCTGGTCATCAGA
GGGGCTGATGGGCAGGGGTTCAAAGGATCTCAACACATGCAGCTGGACTCTGTCATCAGCCACGGTGTTC
TTGACAAGTTCTAGGACCTCATGTACTGTCTGCGAAGGGTGAATTCGGCAGTTGATTGTAGCCTGAGCCA
ATGGAGGGATGACATTCACCTTGATTCCTGCATTGAACATGGTGAGGGCTGTGGTAGTTCGGACCAGCGC
ATTTGTTATGGGGTTCCTCTCCATTATCCTGCTCACAATGGGATGAAATAGCCACAGGTTTCTCAAGACT
ATATTGATAGGGAAGGAAAACTCATTTGCCAGTAGCTTCATTGTCTTCTTCAATGGCCCTCCTCCAAACA
TATTCGGCATTGGTGTCTGCTCCAGTCGGCTGACAGCGGCAGAAAGAATGCCAATGCTTGTCTCCTTTGG
GGGAGCTGA
