>Addgene plasmid #84566 | pCLHCX-mPM20D1-flag | addgene partial sequence | sequence record 165573 | LNCX 5'-AGCTCGTTTAGTGAACCGTCAGATC-3'
ATAGAAGACACCGGGACCGATCCAGCCTCCGCGGCCCCAAGCTTATGGCTGAGCTACTTGCTAGCTTGCC
CGCCTGGGCAGCTGTGCTCCTTCTCTTTTTCGCTACGGTCTCCGGATCCACTGGCCCTAGAAGCAGGGAA
AATCGGGGGGCGTCCCGGATCCCTTCCCAGTTCAGCGAGGAGGAGCGTGTCGCTATAAAAGAGGCGCTGA
AAGGTGCCATCCAGATTCCCACAGTGTCTTTCAGCCACGAGGAATCCAACACCACAGCCCTTGCTGAGTT
TGGAGAATATATCCGCAAAGCCTTCCCTACAGTGTTCCACAGCAGCCTTGTCCAACATGAAGTCGTGGCA
AAGTATAGCCACCTGTTCACCATCCAAGGCTCAGACCCCAGTTTGCAGCCCTACATGCTGATGGCTCACA
TTGATGTGGTTCCTGCCCCGGAAGAAGGATGGGAGGTGCCCCCGTTCTCAGGCCTGGAACGCAATGGCTT
CATCTATGGCCGGGGTGCGCTGGACAACAAAAACTCTGTGATGGCGATCCTGCATGCTTTGGAGCTCCTG
TTGATCAGAAACTACAGCCCCAAAAGATCTTTCTTCATTGCTTTGGGCCATGATGAGGAGGTGTCCGGGG
AAAAGGGGGCTCAGAAGATCTCAGCACTCTTACAGGCAAGGGGTGTCCAGCTAGCCTTCCTTGTGGATGA
AGGGAGCTTTATCTTGGAAGGCTTCATTCCAAACCTCGAGAAGCCAGTTGCCATGATTTCAGTCACTGAG
AAGGGTGCCCTTGACCTCATGCTGCAAGTAAACATGACTCCAGGCCACTCTTCAGCTC
